>Addgene plasmid #98803 | MSP824 | addgene full sequence | sequence record 183245 | Addgene NGS Result
ATCCGGATATAGTTCCTCCTTTCAGCAAAAAACCCCTCAAGACCCGTTTAGAGGCCCCAAGGGGTTATGC
TAGTTATTGCTCAGCGGTGGCAGCAGCCAACTCAGCTTCCTTTCGGGCTTTGTTAGCAGCCGGATCTCAG
TGGTGGTGGTGGTGGTGTTAATTCATGAGTTGAGTCGCTTCCTTAACTGGCTGAAAAGGCTCTTCAGGTT
TCACAAAGAAAACTTTATGGCCCCCAATCAACATTGAGTCAGCATTTAATCGCCAACCACTAACCCACTG
CTGCGCCTCCTGATTTGTCAACAATTCCATGAAGTTTTTCGGCACGCTTGTGAAATAATTGTTTGTGTTG
GTGAAATTCGATGCTGAGTGTATACCAACAATGAACCCATCTCTAGTTGATACTAATGGACTGCCACACT
GCCCATCCTTGGTTTGAATCCAATGCTTCCAGAATATGCCATCAGATGAAGGGAATGTGCAACTAGTGTC
TGACACCATGCTAGACATGCTCTTAGTTTGGAAGTTGGTTGTCACAAGACATATGCGCTCTTCCCTTTGT
GGCTCTCTAAATTTCAGCTTTTGAGGAAATGGTGGGAAATCCTTAGGCATGCGAATAATTATCATGTCCC
TCCCATCAATGAGGTGTTGTTGCAAAGTCGTGGTGTTCTTGACCTTGAATACACCATGTAGTGATTGGAC
CAACAGTGTTCCATTATTTCTTCTAAACAAGTGCTTGTTTGTAATGATGAAGGGACCAAATCCAATACCA
TACAACGATGTTGTGTGCCCATCAGATTCATTCGTCAAATGACAAATGGTGCTCGATATCGGGTTGTAAT
CACGCGGCCCCTTAAACAAGCTTTCTCCATGATGATGATGATGATGACTTTGCCCATAAAGATTTTCTCC
CGAGCTCGAATTAGTCTGCGCGTCTTTCAGGGCTTCATCGACAGTCTGACGACCGCTGGCGGCGTTGATC
ACCGCAGTACGCACGGCATACCAGAAAGCGGACATCTGCGGGATGTTCGGCATGATTTCACCTTTCTGGG
CGTTTTCCATGGTGGCGGCAATACGTGGATCTTTCGCCAACTCTTCCTCGTAAGACTTCAGCGCTACGGC
ACCCAGCGGTTTGTCTTTATTAACCGCTTCCAGACCTTCATCAGTCAGCAGATAGTTTTCGAGGAACTCT
TTTGCCAGCTCTTTGTTCGGACTGGCGGCGTTAATACCTGCGCTCAGCACGCCAACGAACGGTTTGGATG
GTTGACCCTTGAAGGTCGGCAGTACCGTTACACCATAATTCACTTTGCTGGTGTCGATGTTGGACCATGC
CCACGGGCCGTTGATGGTCATCGCTGTTTCGCCTTTATTAAAGGCAGCTTCTGCGATGGAGTAATCGGTG
TCTGCATTCATGTGTTTGTTTTTAATCAGGTCAACCAGGAAGGTCAGACCCGCTTTCGCGCCAGCGTTAT
CCACGCCCACGTCTTTAATGTCGTACTTGCCGTTTTCATACTTGAACGCATAACCCCCGTCAGCAGCAAT
CAGCGGCCAGGTGAAGTACGGTTCTTGCAGGTTGAACATCAGCGCGCTCTTACCTTTCGCTTTCAGTTCT
TTATCCAGCGCCGGGATCTCTTCCCAGGTTTTTGGCGGGTTCGGCAGCAGATCTTTGTTATAAATCAGCG
ATAACGCTTCAACAGCGATCGGGTAAGCAATCAGCTTGCCGTTGTAACGTACGGCATCCCAGGTAAACGG
ATACAGCTTGTCCTGGAACGCTTTGTCCGGGGTGATTTCAGCCAACAGGCCAGATTGAGCGTAGCCACCA
AAGCGGTCGTGTGCCCAGAAGATAATGTCAGGGCCATCGCCAGTTGCCGCAACCTGTGGGAATTTCTCTT
CCAGTTTATCCGGATGCTCAACGGTGACTTTAATTCCGGTATCTTTCTCGAATTTCTTACCGACTTCAGC
GAGACCGTTATAGCCTTTATCGCCGTTAATCCAGATTACCAGTTTACCTTCTTCGATTTTCATGTATATC
TCCTTCTTAAAGTTAAACAAAATTATTTCTAGAGGGGAATTGTTATCCGCTCACAATTCCCCTATAGTGA
GTCGTATTAATTTCGCGGGATCGAGATCTCGATCCTCTACGCCGGACGCATCGTGGCCGGCATCACCGGC
GCCACAGGTGCGGTTGCTGGCGCCTATATCGCCGACATCACCGATGGGGAAGATCGGGCTCGCCACTTCG
GGCTCATGAGCGCTTGTTTCGGCGTGGGTATGGTGGCAGGCCCCGTGGCCGGGGGACTGTTGGGCGCCAT
CTCCTTGCATGCACCATTCCTTGCGGCGGCGGTGCTCAACGGCCTCAACCTACTACTGGGCTGCTTCCTA
ATGCAGGAGTCGCATAAGGGAGAGCGTCGAGATCCCGGACACCATCGAATGGCGCAAAACCTTTCGCGGT
ATGGCATGATAGCGCCCGGAAGAGAGTCAATTCAGGGTGGTGAATGTGAAACCAGTAACGTTATACGATG
TCGCAGAGTATGCCGGTGTCTCTTATCAGACCGTTTCCCGCGTGGTGAACCAGGCCAGCCACGTTTCTGC
GAAAACGCGGGAAAAAGTGGAAGCGGCGATGGCGGAGCTGAATTACATTCCCAACCGCGTGGCACAACAA
CTGGCGGGCAAACAGTCGTTGCTGATTGGCGTTGCCACCTCCAGTCTGGCCCTGCACGCGCCGTCGCAAA
TTGTCGCGGCGATTAAATCTCGCGCCGATCAACTGGGTGCCAGCGTGGTGGTGTCGATGGTAGAACGAAG
CGGCGTCGAAGCCTGTAAAGCGGCGGTGCACAATCTTCTCGCGCAACGCGTCAGTGGGCTGATCATTAAC
TATCCGCTGGATGACCAGGATGCCATTGCTGTGGAAGCTGCCTGCACTAATGTTCCGGCGTTATTTCTTG
ATGTCTCTGACCAGACACCCATCAACAGTATTATTTTCTCCCATGAAGACGGTACGCGACTGGGCGTGGA
GCATCTGGTCGCATTGGGTCACCAGCAAATCGCGCTGTTAGCGGGCCCATTAAGTTCTGTCTCGGCGCGT
CTGCGTCTGGCTGGCTGGCATAAATATCTCACTCGCAATCAAATTCAGCCGATAGCGGAACGGGAAGGCG
ACTGGAGTGCCATGTCCGGTTTTCAACAAACCATGCAAATGCTGAATGAGGGCATCGTTCCCACTGCGAT
GCTGGTTGCCAACGATCAGATGGCGCTGGGCGCAATGCGCGCCATTACCGAGTCCGGGCTGCGCGTTGGT
GCGGATATCTCGGTAGTGGGATACGACGATACCGAAGACAGCTCATGTTATATCCCGCCGTTAACCACCA
TCAAACAGGATTTTCGCCTGCTGGGGCAAACCAGCGTGGACCGCTTGCTGCAACTCTCTCAGGGCCAGGC
GGTGAAGGGCAATCAGCTGTTGCCCGTCTCACTGGTGAAAAGAAAAACCACCCTGGCGCCCAATACGCAA
ACCGCCTCTCCCCGCGCGTTGGCCGATTCATTAATGCAGCTGGCACGACAGGTTTCCCGACTGGAAAGCG
GGCAGTGAGCGCAACGCAATTAATGTAAGTTAGCTCACTCATTAGGCACCGGGATCTCGACCGATGCCCT
TGAGAGCCTTCAACCCAGTCAGCTCCTTCCGGTGGGCGCGGGGCATGACTATCGTCGCCGCACTTATGAC
TGTCTTCTTTATCATGCAACTCGTAGGACAGGTGCCGGCAGCGCTCTGGGTCATTTTCGGCGAGGACCGC
TTTCGCTGGAGCGCGACGATGATCGGCCTGTCGCTTGCGGTATTCGGAATCTTGCACGCCCTCGCTCAAG
CCTTCGTCACTGGTCCCGCCACCAAACGTTTCGGCGAGAAGCAGGCCATTATCGCCGGCATGGCGGCCCC
ACGGGTGCGCATGATCGTGCTCCTGTCGTTGAGGACCCGGCTAGGCTGGCGGGGTTGCCTTACTGGTTAG
CAGAATGAATCACCGATACGCGAGCGAACGTGAAGCGACTGCTGCTGCAAAACGTCTGCGACCTGAGCAA
CAACATGAATGGTCTTCGGTTTCCGTGTTTCGTAAAGTCTGGAAACGCGGAAGTCAGCGCCCTGCACCAT
TATGTTCCGGATCTGCATCGCAGGATGCTGCTGGCTACCCTGTGGAACACCTACATCTGTATTAACGAAG
CGCTGGCATTGACCCTGAGTGATTTTTCTCTGGTCCCGCCGCATCCATACCGCCAGTTGTTTACCCTCAC
AACGTTCCAGTAACCGGGCATGTTCATCATCAGTAACCCGTATCGTGAGCATCCTCTCTCGTTTCATCGG
TATCATTACCCCCATGAACAGAAATCCCCCTTACACGGAGGCATCAGTGACCAAACAGGAAAAAACCGCC
CTTAACATGGCCCGCTTTATCAGAAGCCAGACATTAACGCTTCTGGAGAAACTCAACGAGCTGGACGCGG
ATGAACAGGCAGACATCTGTGAATCGCTTCACGACCACGCTGATGAGCTTTACCGCAGCTGCCTCGCGCG
TTTCGGTGATGACGGTGAAAACCTCTGACACATGCAGCTCCCGGAGACGGTCACAGCTTGTCTGTAAGCG
GATGCCGGGAGCAGACAAGCCCGTCAGGGCGCGTCAGCGGGTGTTGGCGGGTGTCGGGGCGCAGCCATGA
CCCAGTCACGTAGCGATAGCGGAGTGTATACTGGCTTAACTATGCGGCATCAGAGCAGATTGTACTGAGA
GTGCACCATTGCGGTGTGAAATACCGCACAGATGCGTAAGGAGAAAATACCGCATCAGGCGCTCTTCCGC
TTCCTCGCTCACTGACTCGCTGCGCTCGGTCGTTCGGCTGCGGCGAGCGGTATCAGCTCACTCAAAGGCG
GTAATACGGTTATCCACAGAATCAGGGGATAACGCAGGAAAGAACATGTGAGCAAAAGGCCAGCAAAAGG
CCAGGAACCGTAAAAAGGCCGCGTTGCTGGCGTTTTTCCATAGGCTCCGCCCCCCTGACGAGCATCACAA
AAATCGACGCTCAAGTCAGAGGTGGCGAAACCCGACAGGACTATAAAGATACCAGGCGTTTCCCCCTGGA
AGCTCCCTCGTGCGCTCTCCTGTTCCGACCCTGCCGCTTACCGGATACCTGTCCGCCTTTCTCCCTTCGG
GAAGCGTGGCGCTTTCTCATAGCTCACGCTGTAGGTATCTCAGTTCGGTGTAGGTCGTTCGCTCCAAGCT
GGGCTGTGTGCACGAACCCCCCGTTCAGCCCGACCGCTGCGCCTTATCCGGTAACTATCGTCTTGAGTCC
AACCCGGTAAGACACGACTTATCGCCACTGGCAGCAGCCACTGGTAACAGGATTAGCAGAGCGAGGTATG
TAGGCGGTGCTACAGAGTTCTTGAAGTGGTGGCCTAACTACGGCTACACTAGAAGGACAGTATTTGGTAT
CTGCGCTCTGCTGAAGCCAGTTACCTTCGGAAAAAGAGTTGGTAGCTCTTGATCCGGCAAACAAACCACC
GCTGGTAGCGGTGGTTTTTTTGTTTGCAAGCAGCAGATTACGCGCAGAAAAAAAGGATCTCAAGAAGATC
CTTTGATCTTTTCTACGGGGTCTGACGCTCAGTGGAACGAAAACTCACGTTAAGGGATTTTGGTCATGAA
CAATAAAACTGTCTGCTTACATAAACAGTAATACAAGGGGTGTTATGAGCCATATTCAACGGGAAACGTC
TTGCTCTAGGCCGCGATTAAATTCCAACATGGATGCTGATTTATATGGGTATAAATGGGCTCGCGATAAT
GTCGGGCAATCAGGTGCGACAATCTATCGATTGTATGGGAAGCCCGATGCGCCAGAGTTGTTTCTGAAAC
ATGGCAAAGGTAGCGTTGCCAATGATGTTACAGATGAGATGGTCAGACTAAACTGGCTGACGGAATTTAT
GCCTCTTCCGACCATCAAGCATTTTATCCGTACTCCTGATGATGCATGGTTACTCACCACTGCGATCCCC
GGGAAAACAGCATTCCAGGTATTAGAAGAATATCCTGATTCAGGTGAAAATATTGTTGATGCGCTGGCAG
TGTTCCTGCGCCGGTTGCATTCGATTCCTGTTTGTAATTGTCCTTTTAACAGCGATCGCGTATTTCGTCT
CGCTCAGGCGCAATCACGAATGAATAACGGTTTGGTTGATGCGAGTGATTTTGATGACGAGCGTAATGGC
TGGCCTGTTGAACAAGTCTGGAAAGAAATGCATAAACTTTTGCCATTCTCACCGGATTCAGTCGTCACTC
ATGGTGATTTCTCACTTGATAACCTTATTTTTGACGAGGGGAAATTAATAGGTTGTATTGATGTTGGACG
AGTCGGAATCGCAGACCGATACCAGGATCTTGCCATCCTATGGAACTGCCTCGGTGAGTTTTCTCCTTCA
TTACAGAAACGGCTTTTTCAAAAATATGGTATTGATAATCCTGATATGAATAAATTGCAGTTTCATTTGA
TGCTCGATGAGTTTTTCTAAGAATTAATTCATGAGCGGATACATATTTGAATGTATTTAGAAAAATAAAC
AAATAGGGGTTCCGCGCACATTTCCCCGAAAAGTGCCACCTAAATTGTAAGCGTTAATATTTTGTTAAAA
TTCGCGTTAAATTTTTGTTAAATCAGCTCATTTTTTAACCAATAGGCCGAAATCGGCAAAATCCCTTATA
AATCAAAAGAATAGACCGAGATAGGGT
[37 nt withheld, positions 6748-6784]
AAAGAACGTGGACTCCAACGTCAAAGG
[49 nt withheld, positions 6812-6860]
T
[91 nt withheld, positions 6862-6952]
G
[124 nt withheld, positions 6954-7077]
CCCATTCGCCA
Features (pLannotate 1.2.2; 21 found; start..end, strand, type, name):
     26..73      -  terminator     T7 terminator: transcription terminator for bacteriophage T7 RNA polymerase
     81..130     -  CDS            SET1 (fragment): solubility-enhancement tag derived from T7 phage gene 10B
    140..157     -  CDS            9xHis (fragment): 9xHis affinity tag
    161..868     -  CDS            TEV protease: tobacco etch virus protease (Kapust et al., 2001)
    867..886     -  CDS            capTEV™ (fragment): composite tag for in vivo biotinylation, TEV protease cleavage, and 6xHis tagging
    923..2023    -  CDS            MBP: maltose binding protein from E. coli; malE (mutated); This version of the gene does not encode a signal sequence, so MBP will remain in the cytosol.
   2029..2051    -  RBS            RBS: efficient ribosome binding site from bacteriophage T7 gene 10 (Olins and Rangwala, 1989)
   2066..2090    -  protein_bind   lac operator: The lac repressor binds to the lac operator to inhibit transcription in E. coli. This inhibition can be relieved by adding lactose or isopropyl-β-D-thiogalactopyranoside (IPTG). lac repressor encoded by lacI
   2091..2109    -  promoter       T7 promoter: promoter for bacteriophage T7 RNA polymerase
   2131..2410    +  CDS            TcR (fragment): tetracycline efflux protein; tet; confers resistance to tetracycline
   2418..2495    +  promoter       lacI promoter: lacI
   2496..3578    +  CDS            lacI: lac repressor; lacI; The lac repressor binds to the lac operator to inhibit transcription in E. coli. This inhibition can be relieved by adding lactose or isopropyl-β-D-thiogalactopyranoside (IPTG).
   3591..3612    +  protein_bind   CAP binding site: CAP binding activates transcription in the presence of cAMP. E. coli catabolite activator protein
   3627..3918    +  CDS            TcR (fragment): tetracycline efflux protein; tet; confers resistance to tetracycline
   3990..4370    -  CDS            YPB1_ECOLX: Protein predicted: Swiss-Prot protein existence level 4. From Escherichia coli.
   4387..4578    +  CDS            rop: Rop protein, which maintains plasmids at low copy number; rop
   4680..4819    +  misc_feature   bom: basis of mobility region from pBR322
   5005..5593    -  rep_origin     ori: high-copy-number ColE1/pMB1/pBR322/pUC origin of replication
   5715..6530    +  CDS            KanR: aminoglycoside phosphotransferase; aph(3')-Ia; confers resistance to kanamycin in bacteria or G418 (Geneticin®) in eukaryotes
   6539..6596    -  promoter       AmpR promoter (fragment): bla
   6649..7077    -  rep_origin     f1 ori (sequence partly withheld): f1 bacteriophage origin of replication; arrow indicates direction of (+) strand synthesis
