[The description below was written by a language model from this plasmid's Addgene catalogue record and pLannotate feature annotations shown in this document.]
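Description:
MSP824 is a 7,088-nt bacterial expression plasmid of the pET28 type. The catalogue lists pBR322 as the backbone, which fits the pBR322-derived elements in the annotated sequence. It replicates in E. coli from a ColE1/pMB1-family origin accompanied by the rop gene and the bom mobility region. Rop normally moderates copy number, although the record lists the plasmid as high copy. Selection is by kanamycin through the aph(3')-Ia aminoglycoside phosphotransferase gene. An f1 origin is also present, along with non-functional remnants of the tetracycline resistance gene that flank the lacI cassette.

The payload is a single open reading frame driven by a T7 promoter with an adjacent lac operator and the strong T7 gene 10 ribosome binding site, and it ends at a T7 terminator. A plasmid-borne lacI gene with its own promoter supplies repressor, so expression needs a host that provides T7 RNA polymerase and is induced with IPTG. The reading frame encodes cytosolic maltose binding protein (no signal sequence) followed by a short linker that, according to the insert name, carries the protease substrate sequence ENLYGQS. Next comes tobacco etch virus (TEV) protease bearing the substitutions V209M, W211I and M218F, then a C-terminal polyhistidine tag. The short "SET1" and "capTEV" hits are fragmentary matches and probably reflect linker or tag-adjacent sequence rather than intact elements.

The catalogue gives the purpose only as "expression vector". The associated work concerns phage-assisted continuous evolution of proteases with altered substrate specificity, so this construct appears intended for producing a mutant TEV protease as an MBP fusion. The MBP would aid solubility, the intervening site could allow self-cleavage, and the His tag would permit affinity purification.
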