Addgene plasmid #98803: MSP824
Purpose: Expression Vector
Depositing lab: David Liu. Depositing organization: Harvard University. Publication: Phage-assisted continuous evolution of proteases with altered substrate specificity. Packer MS, Rees HA, Liu DR. Nat Commun. 2017 Oct 16;8(1):956. doi: 10.1038/s41467-017-01055-9. PubMed 29038472.
Backbone
  Vector backbone: pBR322
  Backbone manufacturer: ATCC
  Vector type: Bacterial Expression
Growth in bacteria
  Bacterial resistance: Kanamycin, 50 μg/mL
  Growth temperature: 37°C
  Growth strain: DH5alpha
  Copy number: High Copy
Gene/Insert
  Gene/Insert name: pET28 MBP-ENLYGQS-TEV V209M, W211I, M218F
  Species: Synthetic
  Mutation: V209M, W211I, M218F
  Cloning method: Unknown
Terms and licenses: Academic/Nonprofit Terms; Industry Terms: Not Available to Industry
How to cite: MSP824 was a gift from David Liu (Addgene plasmid # 98803 ; http://n2t.net/addgene:98803 ; RRID:Addgene_98803)
